Addgene plasmid #1358: pPS833
Depositing lab: Pamela Silver. Depositing organization: Dana-Farber Cancer Institute. Publication: The GTP-bound form of the yeast Ran/TC4 homologue blocks nuclear protein import and appearance of poly(A)+ RNA in the cytoplasm. Schlenstedt G, Saavedra C, Loeb JD, Cole CN, Silver PA. Proc Natl Acad Sci U S A 1995 Jan 3;92(1):225-9. 10.1073/pnas.92.1.225 PubMed 7816822.
Backbone
  Vector backbone: pPS293
  Backbone size w/o insert (bp): 5200
  Vector type: Yeast Expression
  Selectable markers: URA3
Growth in bacteria
  Bacterial resistance: Ampicillin, 100 μg/mL
  Growth temperature: 37°C
  Growth strain: DH5alpha
  Copy number: High Copy
Gene/Insert
  Gene/Insert name: GSP1 (alt name: YepGAL GSP1 G21V)
  Species: S. cerevisiae (budding yeast)
  Mutation: G21V, stabilizes the GTP-bound form
  Entrez Gene: GSP1 (a.k.a. YLR293C, CNR1, CST17)
  Cloning method: Restriction Enzyme; 5′ cloning site BamHI (not destroyed); 3′ cloning site HindIII (not destroyed)
  Sequencing primers: 5′ M13R; 3′ M13F
Terms and licenses: Academic/Nonprofit Terms; Industry Terms: Not Available to Industry
Depositor comments: pPS293 has the GAL1 promoter (EcoRI/XbaI fragment) in YEp352 (2 micron ori).
How to cite: pPS833 was a gift from Pamela Silver (Addgene plasmid # 1358 ; http://n2t.net/addgene:1358 ; RRID:Addgene_1358)
