[The description below was written by a language model from this plasmid's Addgene catalogue record.]
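Description:
pPS833 is a yeast expression plasmid that places a mutant allele of the Saccharomyces cerevisiae GSP1 gene under galactose-inducible control. Its backbone, pPS293 (about 5.2 kb without insert), is derived from the episomal shuttle vector YEp352 and carries the GAL1 promoter inserted as an EcoRI/XbaI fragment. The 2 micron origin supports multicopy episomal maintenance in yeast, where transformants are selected by URA3 complementation of uracil auxotrophy. In E. coli the plasmid is propagated at high copy under ampicillin selection. No feature table accompanies the record, so elements such as a transcription terminator or the exact bacterial origin are not stated, and no epitope tag or reporter is listed.

The insert, cloned between BamHI and HindIII sites that both remain intact, encodes Gsp1, the budding yeast homologue of the small nuclear GTPase Ran/TC4. It carries the G21V substitution, which the record notes stabilizes the GTP-bound form of the protein. Because the GAL1 promoter is repressed in glucose and strongly induced in galactose, the mutant can be kept silent during growth and then switched on by changing the carbon source, a useful arrangement for a protein expected to behave as a dominant inhibitor. According to the associated publication title, the GTP-bound form of yeast Ran blocks nuclear protein import and the appearance of poly(A)+ RNA in the cytoplasm. The construct therefore suits conditional overexpression studies of the Ran GTPase cycle in nucleocytoplasmic transport.
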