>Addgene plasmid #1358 | pPS833 | addgene partial sequence | sequence record 79610 | URA3-R 5'-CAAGGAAACCGAAATCAAAAAAAAG-3'
AATGATGAATTGAAAAGCACTTGTTACCCATCATTGAATTTTGAACATCCGAACCTGGGAGTTTTCCCTG
AAACAGATAGTATATTTGAACCTGTATAATAATATATAGTCTAGCGCTTTACGGAAGACAATGTATGTAT
TTCGGTTCCTGGAGAAACTATTGCATCTATTGCATAGGTAATCTTGCACGTCGCATCCCCGGTTCATTTT
CTGCGTTTCCATCTTGCACTTCAATAGCATATCTTTGTTAACGAAGCATCTGTGCTTCATTTTGTAGAAC
AAAAATGCAACGCGAGAGCGCTAATTTTTCAAACAAAGAATCTGAGCTGCATTTTTACAGAACAGAAATG
CAACGCGAAAGCGCTATTTTACCAACGAAGAATCTGTGCTTCATTTTTGTAAAACAAAAATGCAACGCGA
GAGCGCTAATTTTTCAAACAAAGAATCTGAGCTGCATTTTTACAGAACAGAAATGCAACGCGAGAGCGCT
ATTTTACCAACAAAGAATCTATACTTCTTTTTTGTTCTACAAAAATGCATCCCGAGAGCGCTATTTTTCT
AACAAAGCATCTTAGATTACTTTTTTTC
