>Addgene plasmid #1358 | pPS833 | addgene partial sequence | sequence record 79611 | M13pUC-Fwd 5'-CCCAGTCACGACGTTGTAAAACG-3'
GCTTGATATCGAATTCTTATAAATCAGCATCATCTTCATCAGGCAATGGCAAAGCAGTAGCTTGTTCCAT
TTCTTGTTGGTATTGTTGCATCAATTGTTCATCGACTTGGACTTCTGGTGGGGCTAAAGCTGGAGAAGCA
ACAAATTCTAATTGTGGGTTACCAGCCAATTTTCTGGCCAACCATAAGAAAGGCTTTTCAAAGTTGTAGT
TGGACTTGGCAGAAATATCGTAGTATTGCAAGTTTTTCTTTCTGTGGAAAGTGATAGTCTTGGCCTTGAC
CTTTCTTTCTTTGACATCGACCTTGTTACCACACAAGACAATTGGGATGTTTTCACAAACACGGACTAAA
TCCCTGTGCCAGTTTGGAACGTTCTTGTAAGTAATTCTGGAAGTAACATCGAACATGATGATGGCACATT
GGGCGTTAATGTAGTAACCGTCTCTTAAACCACCGAATTTTTCTTGGCCGGCAGTATCCCAGACATCAAA
TTTAATTTCACCAAAGTTGGTGTAAAAGGATAAAGGATGCACTTCGACACCAATGGTGGCGATGTACTTC
TTTTCGAATTCACCGGTCAAATGTCTCTTGACAAAAGTGGTCTTACCAGTACCAACATCACCGACAAGAA
CTAGTTTGAATGTTGGAACTTCACCGTTAGCAGCTGGGGCAGACATGGATCCGGGGTTTTTTCTCCTTGA
CGTTAAAGTATAGAGGTATATTAACAATTTTTTGTTGATACTTTTATTACATTTGAATAAGAAGTAATAC
AAACCGAAAATGTTGAAAGTATTAGTTAAAGTGGTTATGCAGTTTTTGCATTTATATATCTGTTAATAGA
TCAAAAATCATCGCTTCGCTGATTAATTACCCCAGAAATAAGGCTAAAAAACTAATCGCATTATCATCCT
ATGGTTGTTAATTTGATTCGTTCATTTGAAGGTTTGTGGGGCCAGGTTACTGCCAATTTTT
